>Addgene plasmid #79073 | pWPI-myogenin | depositor full sequence | sequence record 151242 | pWPI-myogenin sequence 11800 bps
CGCGCCATGGAGCTGTATGAGACATCCCCCTACTTCTACCAGGAACCCCGCTTCTATGATGGGGAAAACT
ACCTGCCTGTCCACCTCCAGGGCTTCGAACCACCAGGCTACGAGCGGACGGAGCTCACCCTGAGCCCCGA
GGCCCCAGGGCCCCTTGAGGACAAGGGGCTGGGGACCCCCGAGCACTGTCCAGGCCAGTGCCTGCCGTGG
GCGTGTAAGGTGTGTAAGAGGAAGTCGGTGTCCGTGGACCGGCGGCGGGCGGCCACACTGAGGGAGAAGC
GCAGGCTCAAGAAGGTGAATGAGGCCTTCGAGGCCCTGAAGAGAAGCACCCTGCTCAACCCCAACCAGCG
GCTGCCCAAGGTGGAGATCCTGCGCAGTGCCATCCAGTACATCGAGCGCCTCCAGGCCCTGCTCAGCTCC
CTCAACCAGGAGGAGCGTGACCTCCGCTACCGGGGCGGGGGCGGGCCCCAGCCAGGGGTGCCCAGCGAAT
GCAGCTCTCACAGCGCCTCCTGCAGTCCAGAGTGGGGCAGTGCACTGGAGTTCAGCGCCAACCCAGGGGA
TCATCTGCTCACGGCTGACCCTACAGATGCCCACAACCTGCACTCCCTCACCTCCATCGTGGACAGCATC
ACAGTGGAAGATGTGTCTGTGGCCTTCCCAGATGAAACCATGCCCAACTGACATATGCCCAAACTACGGG
CTGCAGGAATTCCGCCCCCCCCCCCCTAACGTTACTGGCCGAAGCCGCTTGGAATAAGGCCGGTGTGCGT
TTGTCTATATGTTATTTTCCACCATATTGCCGTCTTTTGGCAATGTGAGGGCCCGGAAACCTGGCCCTGT
CTTCTTGACGAGCATTCCTAGGGGTCTTTCCCCTCTCGCCAAAGGAATGCAAGGTCTGTTGAATGTCGTG
AAGGAAGCAGTTCCTCTGGAAGCTTCTTGAAGACAAACAACGTCTGTAGCGACCCTTTGCAGGCAGCGGA
ACCCCCCACCTGGCGACAGGTGCCTCTGCGGCCAAAAGCCACGTGTATAAGATACACCTGCAAAGGCGGC
ACAACCCCAGTGCCACGTTGTGAGTTGGATAGTTGTGGAAAGAGTCAAATGGCTCTCCTCAAGCGTATTC
AACAAGGGGCTGAAGGATGCCCAGAAGGTACCCCATTGTATGGGATCTGATCTGGGGCCTCGGTGCACAT
GCTTTACATGTGTTTAGTCGAGGTTAAAAAACGTCTAGGCCCCCCGAACCACGGGGACGTGGTTTTCCTT
TGAAAAACACGATGATAATACCATGGTGAGCAAGGGCGAGGAGCTGTTCACCGGGGTGGTGCCCATCCTG
GTCGAGCTGGACGGCGACGTAAACGGCCACAAGTTCAGCGTGTCCGGCGAGGGCGAGGGCGATGCCACCT
ACGGCAAGCTGACCCTGAAGTTCATCTGCACCACCGGCAAGCTGCCCGTGCCCTGGCCCACCCTCGTGAC
CACCCTGACCTACGGCGTGCAGTGCTTCAGCCGCTACCCCGACCACATGAAGCAGCACGACTTCTTCAAG
TCCGCCATGCCCGAAGGCTACGTCCAGGAGCGCACCATCTTCTTCAAGGACGACGGCAACTACAAGACCC
GCGCCGAGGTGAAGTTCGAGGGCGACACCCTGGTGAACCGCATCGAGCTGAAGGGCATCGACTTCAAGGA
GGACGGCAACATCCTGGGGCACAAGCTGGAGTACAACTACAACAGCCACAACGTCTATATCATGGCCGAC
AAGCAGAAGAACGGCATCAAGGTGAACTTCAAGATCCGCCACAACATCGAGGACGGCAGCGTGCAGCTCG
CCGACCACTACCAGCAGAACACCCCCATCGGCGACGGCCCCGTGCTGCTGCCCGACAACCACTACCTGAG
CACCCAGTCCGCCCTGAGCAAAGACCCCAACGAGAAGCGCGATCACATGGTCCTGCTGGAGTTCGTGACC
GCCGCCGGGATCACTCTCGGCATGGACGAGCTGTACAAGTCCGGACTCAGATCTCGACTAGCTAGTAGCT
AGCTAGCTAGTCGAGCTCAAGCTTCGAATTCGATATCAAGCTTATCGCGATACCGTCGACCTCGAGGGAA
TTCCGATAATCAACCTCTGGATTACAAAATTTGTGAAAGATTGACTGGTATTCTTAACTATGTTGCTCCT
TTTACGCTATGTGGATACGCTGCTTTAATGCCTTTGTATCATGCTATTGCTTCCCGTATGGCTTTCATTT
TCTCCTCCTTGTATAAATCCTGGTTGCTGTCTCTTTATGAGGAGTTGTGGCCCGTTGTCAGGCAACGTGG
CGTGGTGTGCACTGTGTTTGCTGACGCAACCCCCACTGGTTGGGGCATTGCCACCACCTGTCAGCTCCTT
TCCGGGACTTTCGCTTTCCCCCTCCCTATTGCCACGGCGGAACTCATCGCCGCCTGCCTTGCCCGCTGCT
GGACAGGGGCTCGGCTGTTGGGCACTGACAATTCCGTGGTGTTGTCGGGGAAGCTGACGTCCTTTCCATG
GCTGCTCGCCTGTGTTGCCACCTGGATTCTGCGCGGGACGTCCTTCTGCTACGTCCCTTCGGCCCTCAAT
CCAGCGGACCTTCCTTCCCGCGGCCTGCTGCCGGCTCTGCGGCCTCTTCCGCGTCTTCGCCTTCGCCCTC
AGACGAGTCGGATCTCCCTTTGGGCCGCCTCCCCGCATCGGGAATTCGCTCAAGCTTCGAATTAATTCTG
CAGAGCTCGGTACCTTTAAGACCAATGACTTACAAGGCAGCTGTAGATCTTAGCCACTTTTTAAAAGAAA
AGGGGGGACTGGAAGGGCTAATTCACTCCCAACGAAGACAAGATGGGATCAATTCACCATGGGAATAACT
TCGTATAGCATACATTATACGAAGTTATGCTGCTTTTTGCTTGTACTGGGTCTCTCTGGTTAGACCAGAT
CTGAGCCTGGGAGCTCTCTGGCTAACTAGGGAACCCACTGCTTAAGCCTCAATAAAGCTTGCCTTGAGTG
CTTCAAGTAGTGTGTGCCCGTCTGTTGTGTGACTCTGGTAACTAGAGATCCCTCAGACCCTTTTAGTCAG
TGTGGAAAATCTCTAGCAGCATCTAGAATTAATTCCGTGTATTCTATAGTGTCACCTAAATCGTATGTGT
ATGATACATAAGGTTATGTATTAATTGTAGCCGCGTTCTAACGACAATATGTACAAGCCTAATTGTGTAG
CATCTGGCTTACTGAAGCAGACCCTATCATCTCTCTCGTAAACTGCCGTCAGAGTCGGTTTGGTTGGACG
AACCTTCTGAGTTTCTGGTAACGCCGTCCCGCACCCGGAAATGGTCAGCGAACCAATCAGCAGGGTCATC
GCTAGCCAGATCCTCTACGCCGGACGCATCGTGGCCGGCATCACCGGCGCCACAGGTGCGGTTGCTGGCG
CCTATATCGCCGACATCACCGATGGGGAAGATCGGGCTCGCCACTTCGGGCTCATGAGCGCTTGTTTCGG
CGTGGGTATGGTGGCAGGCCCCGTGGCCGGGGGACTGTTGGGCGCCATCTCCTTGCATGCACCATTCCTT
GCGGCGGCGGTGCTCAACGGCCTCAACCTACTACTGGGCTGCTTCCTAATGCAGGAGTCGCATAAGGGAG
AGCGTCGAATGGTGCACTCTCAGTACAATCTGCTCTGATGCCGCATAGTTAAGCCAGCCCCGACACCCGC
CAACACCCGCTGACGCGCCCTGACGGGCTTGTCTGCTCCCGGCATCCGCTTACAGACAAGCTGTGACCGT
CTCCGGGAGCTGCATGTGTCAGAGGTTTTCACCGTCATCACCGAAACGCGCGAGACGAAAGGGCCTCGTG
ATACGCCTATTTTTATAGGTTAATGTCATGATAATAATGGTTTCTTAGACGTCAGGTGGCACTTTTCGGG
GAAATGTGCGCGGAACCCCTATTTGTTTATTTTTCTAAATACATTCAAATATGTATCCGCTCATGAGACA
ATAACCCTGATAAATGCTTCAATAATATTGAAAAAGGAAGAGTATGAGTATTCAACATTTCCGTGTCGCC
CTTATTCCCTTTTTTGCGGCATTTTGCCTTCCTGTTTTTGCTCACCCAGAAACGCTGGTGAAAGTAAAAG
ATGCTGAAGATCAGTTGGGTGCACGAGTGGGTTACATCGAACTGGATCTCAACAGCGGTAAGATCCTTGA
GAGTTTTCGCCCCGAAGAACGTTTTCCAATGATGAGCACTTTTAAAGTTCTGCTATGTGGCGCGGTATTA
TCCCGTATTGACGCCGGGCAAGAGCAACTCGGTCGCCGCATACACTATTCTCAGAATGACTTGGTTGAGT
ACTCACCAGTCACAGAAAAGCATCTTACGGATGGCATGACAGTAAGAGAATTATGCAGTGCTGCCATAAC
CATGAGTGATAACACTGCGGCCAACTTACTTCTGACAACGATCGGAGGACCGAAGGAGCTAACCGCTTTT
TTGCACAACATGGGGGATCATGTAACTCGCCTTGATCGTTGGGAACCGGAGCTGAATGAAGCCATACCAA
ACGACGAGCGTGACACCACGATGCCTGTAGCAATGGCAACAACGTTGCGCAAACTATTAACTGGCGAACT
ACTTACTCTAGCTTCCCGGCAACAATTAATAGACTGGATGGAGGCGGATAAAGTTGCAGGACCACTTCTG
CGCTCGGCCCTTCCGGCTGGCTGGTTTATTGCTGATAAATCTGGAGCCGGTGAGCGTGGGTCTCGCGGTA
TCATTGCAGCACTGGGGCCAGATGGTAAGCCCTCCCGTATCGTAGTTATCTACACGACGGGGAGTCAGGC
AACTATGGATGAACGAAATAGACAGATCGCTGAGATAGGTGCCTCACTGATTAAGCATTGGTAACTGTCA
GACCAAGTTTACTCATATATACTTTAGATTGATTTAAAACTTCATTTTTAATTTAAAAGGATCTAGGTGA
AGATCCTTTTTGATAATCTCATGACCAAAATCCCTTAACGTGAGTTTTCGTTCCACTGAGCGTCAGACCC
CGTAGAAAAGATCAAAGGATCTTCTTGAGATCCTTTTTTTCTGCGCGTAATCTGCTGCTTGCAAACAAAA
AAACCACCGCTACCAGCGGTGGTTTGTTTGCCGGATCAAGAGCTACCAACTCTTTTTCCGAAGGTAACTG
GCTTCAGCAGAGCGCAGATACCAAATACTGTCCTTCTAGTGTAGCCGTAGTTAGGCCACCACTTCAAGAA
CTCTGTAGCACCGCCTACATACCTCGCTCTGCTAATCCTGTTACCAGTGGCTGCTGCCAGTGGCGATAAG
TCGTGTCTTACCGGGTTGGACTCAAGACGATAGTTACCGGATAAGGCGCAGCGGTCGGGCTGAACGGGGG
GTTCGTGCACACAGCCCAGCTTGGAGCGAACGACCTACACCGAACTGAGATACCTACAGCGTGAGCATTG
AGAAAGCGCCACGCTTCCCGAAGGGAGAAAGGCGGACAGGTATCCGGTAAGCGGCAGGGTCGGAACAGGA
GAGCGCACGAGGGAGCTTCCAGGGGGAAACGCCTGGTATCTTTATAGTCCTGTCGGGTTTCGCCACCTCT
GACTTGAGCGTCGATTTTTGTGATGCTCGTCAGGGGGGCGGAGCCTATGGAAAAACGCCAGCAACGCGGC
CTTTTTACGGTTCCTGGCCTTTTGCTGGCCTTTTGCTCACATGTTCTTTCCTGCGTTATCCCCTGATTCT
GTGGATAACCGTATTACCGCCTTTGAGTGAGCTGATACCGCTCGCCGCAGCCGAACGACCGAGCGCAGCG
AGTCAGTGAGCGAGGAAGCGGAAGAGCGCCCAATACGCAAACCGCCTCTCCCCGCGCGTTGGCCGATTCA
TTAATGCAGCTGTGGAATGTGTGTCAGTTAGGGTGTGGAAAGTCCCCAGGCTCCCCAGCAGGCAGAAGTA
TGCAAAGCATGCATCTCAATTAGTCAGCAACCAGGTGTGGAAAGTCCCCAGGCTCCCCAGCAGGCAGAAG
TATGCAAAGCATGCATCTCAATTAGTCAGCAACCATAGTCCCGCCCCTAACTCCGCCCATCCCGCCCCTA
ACTCCGCCCAGTTCCGCCCATTCTCCGCCCCATGGCTGACTAATTTTTTTTATTTATGCAGAGGCCGAGG
CCGCCTCGGCCTCTGAGCTATTCCAGAAGTAGTGAGGAGGCTTTTTTGGAGGCCTAGGCTTTTGCAAAAA
GCTTGGACACAAGACAGGCTTGCGAGATATGTTTGAGAATACCACTTTATCCCGCGTCAGGGAGAGGCAG
TGCGTAAAAAGACGCGGACTCATGTGAAATACTGGTTTTTAGTGCGCCAGATCTCTATAATCTCGCGCAA
CCTATTTTCCCCTCGAACACTTTTTAAGCCGTAGATAAACAGGCTGGGACACTTCACATGAGCGAAAAAT
ACATCGTCACCTGGGACATGTTGCAGATCCATGCACGTAAACTCGCAAGCCGACTGATGCCTTCTGAACA
ATGGAAAGGCATTATTGCCGTAAGCCGTGGCGGTCTGTACCGGGTGCGTTACTGGCGCGTGAACTGGGTA
TTCGTCATGTCGATACCGTTTGTATTTCCAGCTACGATCACGACAACCAGCGCGAGCTTAAAGTGCTGAA
ACGCGCAGAAGGCGATGGCGAAGGCTTCATCGTTATTGATGACCTGGTGGATACCGGTGGTACTGCGGTT
GCGATTCGTGAAATGTATCCAAAAGCGCACTTTGTCACCATCTTCGCAAAACCGGCTGGTCGTCCGCTGG
TTGATGACTATGTTGTTGATATCCCGCAAGATACCTGGATTGAACAGCCGTGGGATATGGGCGTCGTATT
CGTCCCGCCAATCTCCGGTCGCTAATCTTTTCAACGCCTGGCACTGCCGGGCGTTGTTCTTTTTAACTTC
AGGCGGGTTACAATAGTTTCCAGTAAGTATTCTGGAGGCTGCATCCATGACACAGGCAAACCTGAGCGAA
ACCCTGTTCAAACCCCGCTTTAAACATCCTGAAACCTCGACGCTAGTCCGCCGCTTTAATCACGGCGCAC
AACCGCCTGTGCAGTCGGCCCTTGATGGTAAAACCATCCCTCACTGGTATCGCATGATTAACCGTCTGAT
GTGGATCTGGCGCGGCATTGACCCACGCGAAATCCTCGACGTCCAGGCACGTATTGTGATGAGCGATGCC
GAACGTACCGACGATGATTTATACGATACGGTGATTGGCTACCGTGGCGGCAACTGGATTTATGAGTGGG
CCCCGGATCTTTGTGAAGGAACCTTACTTCTGTGGTGTGACATAATTGGACAAACTACCTACAGAGATTT
AAAGCTCTAAGGTAAATATAAAATTTTTAAGTGTATAATGTGTTAAACTACTGATTCTAATTGTTTGTGT
ATTTTAGATTCCAACCTATGGAACTGATGAATGGGAGCAGTGGTGGAATGCCTTTAATGAGGAAAACCTG
TTTTGCTCAGAAGAAATGCCATCTAGTGATGATGAGGCTACTGCTGACTCTCAACATTCTACTCCTCCAA
AAAAGAAGAGAAAGGTAGAAGACCCCAAGGACTTTCCTTCAGAATTGCTAAGTTTTTTGAGTCATGCTGT
GTTTAGTAATAGAACTCTTGCTTGCTTTGCTATTTACACCACAAAGGAAAAAGCTGCACTGCTATACAAG
AAAATTATGGAAAAATATTCTGTAACCTTTATAAGTAGGCATAACAGTTATAATCATAACATACTGTTTT
TTCTTACTCCACACAGGCATAGAGTGTCTGCTATTAATAACTATGCTCAAAAATTGTGTACCTTTAGCTT
TTTAATTTGTAAAGGGGTTAATAAGGAATATTTGATGTATAGTGCCTTGACTAGAGATCATAATCAGCCA
TACCACATTTGTAGAGGTTTTACTTGCTTTAAAAAACCTCCCACACCTCCCCCTGAACCTGAAACATAAA
ATGAATGCAATTGTTGTTGTTAACTTGTTTATTGCAGCTTATAATGGTTACAAATAAAGCAATAGCATCA
CAAATTTCACAAATAAAGCATTTTTTTCACTGCATTCTAGTTGTGGTTTGTCCAAACTCATCAATGTATC
TTATCATGTCTGGATCAACTGGATAACTCAAGCTAACCAAAATCATCCCAAACTTCCCACCCCATACCCT
ATTACCACTGCCAATTACCTAGTGGTTTCATTTACTCTAAACCTGTGATTCCTCTGAATTATTTTCATTT
TAAAGAAATTGTATTTGTTAAATATGTACTACAAACTTAGTAGTTGGAAGGGCTAATTCACTCCCAAAGA
AGACAAGATATCCTTGATCTGTGGATCTACCACACACAAGGCTACTTCCCTGATTAGCAGAACTACACAC
CAGGGCCAGGGGTCAGATATCCACTGACCTTTGGATGGTGCTACAAGCTAGTACCAGTTGAGCCAGATAA
GGTAGAAGAGGCCAATAAAGGAGAGAACACCAGCTTGTTACACCCTGTGAGCCTGCATGGGATGGATGAC
CCGGAGAGAGAAGTGTTAGAGTGGAGGTTTGACAGCCGCCTAGCATTTCATCACGTGGCCCGAGAGCTGC
ATCCGGAGTACTTCAAGAACTGCTGATATCGAGCTTGCTACAAGGGACTTTCCGCTGGGGACTTTCCAGG
GAGGCGTGGCCTGGGCGGGACTGGGGAGTGGCGAGCCCTCAGATCCTGCATATAAGCAGCTGCTTTTTGC
CTGTACTGGGTCTCTCTGGTTAGACCAGATCTGAGCCTGGGAGCTCTCTGGCTAACTAGGGAACCCACTG
CTTAAGCCTCAATAAAGCTTGCCTTGAGTGCTTCAAGTAGTGTGTGCCCGTCTGTTGTGTGACTCTGGTA
ACTAGAGATCCCTCAGACCCTTTTAGTCAGTGTGGAAAATCTCTAGCAGTGGCGCCCGAACAGGGACTTG
AAAGCGAAAGGGAAACCAGAGGAGCTCTCTCGACGCAGGACTCGGCTTGCTGAAGCGCGCACGGCAAGAG
GCGAGGGGCGGCGACTGGTGAGTACGCCAAAAATTTTGACTAGCGGAGGCTAGAAGGAGAGAGATGGGTG
CGAGAGCGTCAGTATTAAGCGGGGGAGAATTAGATCGCGATGGGAAAAAATTCGGTTAAGGCCAGGGGGA
AAGAAAAAATATAAATTAAAACATATAGTATGGGCAAGCAGGGAGCTAGAACGATTCGCAGTTAATCCTG
GCCTGTTAGAAACATCAGAAGGCTGTAGACAAATACTGGGACAGCTACAACCATCCCTTCAGACAGGATC
AGAAGAACTTAGATCATTATATAATACAGTAGCAACCCTCTATTGTGTGCATCAAAGGATAGAGATAAAA
GACACCAAGGAAGCTTTAGACAAGATAGAGGAAGAGCAAAACAAAAGTAAGACCACCGCACAGCAAGCGG
CCGCTGATCTTCAGACCTGGAGGAGGAGATATGAGGGACAATTGGAGAAGTGAATTATATAAATATAAAG
TAGTAAAAATTGAACCATTAGGAGTAGCACCCACCAAGGCAAAGAGAAGAGTGGTGCAGAGAGAAAAAAG
AGCAGTGGGAATAGGAGCTTTGTTCCTTGGGTTCTTGGGAGCAGCAGGAAGCACTATGGGCGCAGCGTCA
ATGACGCTGACGGTACAGGCCAGACAATTATTGTCTGGTATAGTGCAGCAGCAGAACAATTTGCTGAGGG
CTATTGAGGCGCAACAGCATCTGTTGCAACTCACAGTCTGGGGCATCAAGCAGCTCCAGGCAAGAATCCT
GGCTGTGGAAAGATACCTAAAGGATCAACAGCTCCTGGGGATTTGGGGTTGCTCTGGAAAACTCATTTGC
ACCACTGCTGTGCCTTGGAATGCTAGTTGGAGTAATAAATCTCTGGAACAGATTTGGAATCACACGACCT
GGATGGAGTGGGACAGAGAAATTAACAATTACACAAGCTTAATACACTCCTTAATTGAAGAATCGCAAAA
CCAGCAAGAAAAGAATGAACAAGAATTATTGGAATTAGATAAATGGGCAAGTTTGTGGAATTGGTTTAAC
ATAACAAATTGGCTGTGGTATATAAAATTATTCATAATGATAGTAGGAGGCTTGGTAGGTTTAAGAATAG
TTTTTGCTGTACTTTCTATAGTGAATAGAGTTAGGCAGGGATATTCACCATTATCGTTTCAGACCCACCT
CCCAACCCCGAGGGGACCCGACAGGCCCGAAGGAATAGAAGAAGAAGGTGGAGAGAGAGACAGAGACAGA
TCCATTCGATTAGTGAACGGATCTCGACGGTATCGATGTCGACGATAAGCTTTGCAAAGATGGATAAAGT
TTTAAACAGAGAGGAATCTTTGCAGCTAATGGACCTTCTAGGTCTTGAAAGGAGTGGGAATTGGCTCCGG
TGCCCGTCAGTGGGCAGAGCGCACATCGCCCACAGTCCCCGAGAAGTTGGGGGGAGGGGTCGGCAATTGA
ACCGGTGCCTAGAGAAGGTGGCGCGGGGTAAACTGGGAAAGTGATGTCGTGTACTGGCTCCGCCTTTTTC
CCGAGGGTGGGGGAGAACCGTATATAAGTGCAGTAGTCGCCGTGAACGTTCTTTTTCGCAACGGGTTTGC
CGCCAGAACACAGGTAAGTGCCGTGTGTGGTTCCCGCGGGCCTGGCCTCTTTACGGGTTATGGCCCTTGC
GTGCCTTGAATTACTTCCACTGGCTGCAGTACGTGATTCTTGATCCCGAGCTTCGGGTTGGAAGTGGGTG
GGAGAGTTCGAGGCCTTGCGCTTAAGGAGCCCCTTCGCCTCGTGCTTGAGTTGAGGCCTGGCCTGGGCGC
TGGGGCCGCCGCGTGCGAATCTGGTGGCACCTTCGCGCCTGTCTCGCTGCTTTCGATAAGTCTCTAGCCA
TTTAAAATTTTTGATGACCTGCTGCGACGCTTTTTTTCTGGCAAGATAGTCTTGTAAATGCGGGCCAAGA
TCTGCACACTGGTATTTCGGTTTTTGGGGCCGCGGGCGGCGACGGGGCCCGTGCGTCCCAGCGCACATGT
TCGGCGAGGCGGGGCCTGCGAGCGCGGCCACCGAGAATCGGACGGGGGTAGTCTCAAGCTGGCCGGCCTG
CTCTGGTGCCTGGCCTCGCGCCGCCGTGTATCGCCCCGCCCTGGGCGGCAAGGCTGGCCCGGTCGGCACC
AGTTGCGTGAGCGGAAAGATGGCCGCTTCCCGGCCCTGCTGCAGGGAGCTCAAAATGGAGGACGCGGCGC
TCGGGAGAGCGGGCGGGTGAGTCACCCACACAAAGGAAAAGGGCCTTTCCGTCCTCAGCCGTCGCTTCAT
GTGACTCCACGGAGTACCGGGCGCCGTCCAGGCACCTCGATTAGTTCTCGAGCTTTTGGAGTACGTCGTC
TTTAGGTTGGGGGGAGGGGTTTTATGCGATGGAGTTTCCCCACACTGAGTGGGTGGAGACTGAAGTTAGG
CCAGCTTGGCACTTGATGTAATTCTCCTTGGAATTTGCCCTTTTTGAGTTTGGATCTTGGTTCATTCTCA
AGCCTCAGACAGTGGTTCAAAGTTTTTTTCTTCCATTTCAGGTGTCGTGAGGAATTTCGACATTTAAATT
TAATTAATCTCGACGGTATCGGTTAACTTTTAAAAGAAAAGGGGGGATTGGGGGGTACAGTGCAGGGGAA
AGAATAGTAGACATAATAGCAACAGACATACAAACTAAAGAATTACAAAAACAAATTACAAAAATTCAAA
ATTTTATCGATCACGAGACTAGCCTCGAGGTTTGGGTTGG
Features (pLannotate 1.2.2; 37 found; start..end, strand, type, name):
      7..678     +  CDS            MYOG: MYOG_HUMAN - Also known as BHLHC3, MYF4. Experimental evidence at protein level: Swiss-Prot protein existence level 1. Acts as a transcriptional activator that promotes transcription of muscle-specific target genes and plays a role in muscle differentiation, cell cycle exit and muscle atrophy. Essential for the development of functional embryonic skeletal fiber muscle differentiation. However is dispensable for postnatal skeletal muscle growth; phosphorylation by CAMK2G inhibits its transcriptional activity in respons to muscle activity. Required for the recruitment of the FACT complex to musc
    729..1280    +  misc_feature   IRES: internal ribosome entry site (IRES) of the encephalomyocarditis virus (EMCV)
   1283..1999    +  CDS            EGFP: EGFP is a basic (constitutively fluorescent) green fluorescent protein published in 1996, derived from Aequorea victoria. It is reported to be a rapidly-maturing weak dimer with moderate acid sensitivity.
   2000..2017    +  misc_feature   MCS (fragment): multiple cloning site
   2056..2098    +  misc_feature   MCS (fragment): pBluescript multiple cloning site
   2108..2696    +  misc_feature   WPRE: woodchuck hepatitis virus posttranscriptional regulatory element
   2740..2844    +  CDS            nef (fragment): NEF_HV1LA - Experimental evidence at protein level: Swiss-Prot protein existence level 1. Extracellular Nef protein targets CD4(+) T-lymphocytes for apoptosis by interacting with CXCR4 surface receptors. From Human immunodeficiency virus type 1 group M subtype B (isolate Lai) (HIV-1).
   2865..2898    +  protein_bind   loxP: Cre-mediated recombination occurs in the 8-bp core sequence (GCATACAT). Cre recombinase
   2918..3098    +  LTR            5' LTR (truncated): truncated 5' long terminal repeat (LTR) from HIV-1
   3123..3141    -  promoter       SP6 promoter: promoter for bacteriophage SP6 RNA polymerase
   3369..3648    +  CDS            TcR (fragment): tetracycline efflux protein; tet; confers resistance to tetracycline
   3649..3697    -  misc_feature   bom (fragment): basis of mobility region from pBR322
   3799..3834    -  CDS            rop (fragment): Rop protein, which maintains plasmids at low copy number; rop
   3929..4033    +  promoter       AmpR promoter: bla
   4034..4894    +  CDS            AmpR: β-lactamase; bla; confers resistance to ampicillin, carbenicillin, and related antibiotics
   5065..5653    +  rep_origin     ori: high-copy-number ColE1/pMB1/pBR322/pUC origin of replication
   5836..5892    +  CDS            lacI (fragment): lac repressor; lacI; The lac repressor binds to the lac operator to inhibit transcription in E. coli. This inhibition can be relieved by adding lactose or isopropyl-β-D-thiogalactopyranoside (IPTG).
   5899..6228    +  promoter       SV40 promoter: SV40 enhancer and early promoter
   6428..6547    +  CDS            gpt (fragment): XGPT_ECOLI - Also known as gpp, gxu. Experimental evidence at protein level: Swiss-Prot protein existence level 1. Purine salvage pathway enzyme that catalyzes the transfer of the ribosyl-5-phosphate group from 5-phospho-alpha-D-ribose 1- diphosphate (PRPP) to the N9 position of the 6-oxopurines guanine and xanthine to form the corresponding ribonucleotides GMP (guanosine 5'- monophosphate) and XMP (xanthosine 5'-monophosphate), with the release of PPi. To a lesser extent, also acts on hypoxanthine (PubMed:9100006, PubMed:3886014). Does not ribophosphorylate adenine (PubMed:3886014). From Esch
   6547..6882    +  CDS            gpt (fragment): XGPT_ECOLI - Also known as gpp, gxu. Experimental evidence at protein level: Swiss-Prot protein existence level 1. Purine salvage pathway enzyme that catalyzes the transfer of the ribosyl-5-phosphate group from 5-phospho-alpha-D-ribose 1- diphosphate (PRPP) to the N9 position of the 6-oxopurines guanine and xanthine to form the corresponding ribonucleotides GMP (guanosine 5'- monophosphate) and XMP (xanthosine 5'-monophosphate), with the release of PPi. To a lesser extent, also acts on hypoxanthine (PubMed:9100006, PubMed:3886014). Does not ribophosphorylate adenine (PubMed:3886014). From Esch
   6977..7282    +  CDS            frsA (fragment): FRSA_ECOLI - Also known as yafA. Experimental evidence at protein level: Swiss-Prot protein existence level 1. Catalyzes the hydrolysis of esters (PubMed:15808744). Displays esterase activity toward pNP-butyrate (PubMed:15808744). May stimulate mixed-acid fermentation by acting as a fermentation/respiration switch that down-regulates respiration and up- regulates fermentation rates (PubMed:15169777). From Escherichia coli (strain K12).
   7286..7360    +  CDS            small t antigen (fragment): SV40 (simian virus 40) small t antigen
   7362..7427    +  intron         small t intron: SV40 (simian virus 40) small t antigen intron
   7557..7577    +  CDS            SV40 NLS: nuclear localization signal of SV40 (simian virus 40) large T antigen
   7896..7979    +  CDS            large T antigen (fragment): large T antigen from SV40 (simian virus 40)
   8002..8136    +  polyA_signal   SV40 poly(A) signal: SV40 polyadenylation signal
   8304..8633    +  CDS            nef (fragment): NEF_HV1BR - Experimental evidence at protein level: Swiss-Prot protein existence level 1. Extracellular Nef protein targets CD4(+) T-lymphocytes for apoptosis by interacting with CXCR4 surface receptors (PubMed:14990729). From Human immunodeficiency virus type 1 group M subtype B (isolate BRU/LAI) (HIV-1).
   8681..8938    +  LTR            5' LTR (truncated): truncated 5' long terminal repeat (LTR) from HIV-1
   8985..9110    +  misc_feature   HIV-1 Ψ: packaging signal of human immunodeficiency virus type 1
   9094..9457    +  CDS            HIV-1 gag (fragment): gag protein from human immunodeficiency virus 1; gag
   9603..9836    +  misc_feature   RRE: The Rev response element (RRE) of HIV-1 allows for Rev-dependent mRNA export from the nucleus to the cytoplasm.
  10213..10313   +  CDS            Rev (fragment): human immunodeficiency virus 1 (HIV-1) Rev protein; rev; enhances nuclear export of unspliced and incompletely spliced viral mRNAs
  10350..10416   +  CDS            small t antigen (fragment): SV40 (simian virus 40) small t antigen
  10442..10653   +  promoter       EF-1α core promoter: core promoter for human elongation factor EF-1α
  10654..10762   +  intron         EF-1α intron A (fragment): intron upstream of the start codon of human EF-1α
  11388..11591   +  intron         EF-1α intron A: truncated intron upstream of the start codon of human EF-1α
  11648..11765   +  misc_feature   cPPT/CTS: central polypurine tract and central termination sequence of HIV-1
