[The description below was written by a language model from this plasmid's Addgene catalogue record and pLannotate feature annotations shown in this document.]
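Description:
pWPI-myogenin is an HIV-1-derived lentiviral transfer plasmid built on the pWPI backbone for constitutive expression of human myogenin (MYOG), a basic helix-loop-helix transcriptional activator that drives muscle-specific gene expression and skeletal muscle differentiation. The plasmid is about 11.8 kb. It is propagated in E. coli through a high-copy ColE1/pUC-type origin with ampicillin selection (AmpR, β-lactamase). The record specifies a recombination-limiting bacterial strain, as is usual for repeat-containing lentiviral plasmids.

The 672 bp MYOG coding sequence was inserted by restriction cloning between AscI and NdeI sites, downstream of the human EF-1α promoter with portions of its first intron. An EMCV IRES and EGFP follow the insert, so a single bicistronic transcript yields both myogenin and a green fluorescent marker that identifies transduced cells. A WPRE after EGFP enhances transcript stability and expression.

The viral elements needed for packaging and transduction flank this cassette. Upstream are the 5' LTR, the Ψ packaging signal with a gag fragment, the Rev response element for Rev-dependent nuclear export of the genomic RNA, and a cPPT/CTS that aids nuclear import. Downstream is a truncated 3' LTR with an adjacent loxP site, which would be duplicated into both LTRs on integration and could allow Cre-mediated excision of the provirus.

Outside the viral region, the annotation picks up legacy backbone remnants that are not part of the delivered payload. These include an SV40 promoter, gpt fragments, SV40 small t and large T pieces with a poly(A) signal, and pBR322-derived fragments. The construct suits stable, trackable myogenin expression in mammalian cells, for example in studies of myogenic differentiation.
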