Addgene plasmid #79073: pWPI-myogenin
Purpose: Lentiviral plasmid that constitutively expresses human myogenin
Depositing lab: Jennifer Lei. Depositing organization: Regenerative Sciences Institute.
Backbone
  Vector backbone: pWPI
  Backbone size w/o insert (bp): 11001
  Total vector size (bp): 11804
  Vector type: Lentiviral
Growth in bacteria
  Bacterial resistance: Ampicillin, 100 μg/mL
  Growth temperature: 30°C
  Growth strain: NEB Stable
  Copy number: High Copy
Gene/Insert
  Gene/Insert name: human myogenin
  Species: H. sapiens (human)
  Insert size (bp): 672
  Entrez Gene: MYOG (a.k.a. MYF4, bHLHc3, myf-4)
  Promoter: EF1 alpha
  Cloning method: Restriction Enzyme; 5′ cloning site AscI (unknown if destroyed); 3′ cloning site NdeI (unknown if destroyed)
  Sequencing primers: 5′ pWPI upstream primer; 3′ pWPI downstream primer
Terms and licenses: Academic/Nonprofit Terms; Industry Terms: Not Available to Industry
How to cite: pWPI-myogenin was a gift from Jennifer Lei (Addgene plasmid # 79073 ; http://n2t.net/addgene:79073 ; RRID:Addgene_79073)
