>Addgene plasmid #79073 | pWPI-myogenin | addgene partial sequence | sequence record 151240 | cPPT-F 5'-gggaaagaatagtagacataatag-3'
CAAACTAAAGAATTACAAAAACAAATTACAAAAATTCAAAATTTTATCGATCACGAGACTAGCCTCGAGG
TTTGGGTTGGCGCGCCATGGAGCTGTATGAGACATCCCCCTACTTCTACCAGGAACCCCGCTTCTATGAT
GGGGAAAACTACCTGCCTGTCCACCTCCAGGGCTTCGAACCACCAGGCTACGAGCGGACGGAGCTCACCC
TGAGCCCCGAGGCCCCAGGGCCCCTTGAGGACAAGGGGCTGGGGACCCCCGAGCACTGTCCAGGCCAGTG
CCTGCCGTGGGCGTGTAAGGTGTGTAAGAGGAAGTCGGTGTCCGTGGACCGGCGGCGGGCGGCCACACTG
AGGGAGAAGCGCAGGCTCAAGAAGGTGAATGAGGCCTTCGAGGCCCTGAAGAGAAGCACCCTGCTCAACC
CCAACCAGCGGCTGCCCAAGGTGGAGATCCTGCGCAGTGCCATCCAGTACATCGAGCGCCTCCAGGCCCT
GCTCAGCTCCCTCAACCAGGAGGAGCGTGACCTCCGCTACCGGGGCGGGGGCGGGCCCCAGCCAGGGGTG
CCCAGCGAATGCAGCTCTCACAGCGCCTCCTGCAGTCCAGAGTGGGGCAGTGCACTGGAGTTCAGCGCCA
ACCCAGGGGATCATCTGCTCACGGCTGACCCTACAGATGCCCACAACCTGCACTCCCTCACCTCCATCGT
GGACAGCATCACAGTGGAAGATGTGTCTGTGGCCTTCCCAGATGAAACCATGCCCAACTGACATATGCCC
AAACTACGGGCTGCAGGAATTCCGCCCCCCCCCC
