>Addgene plasmid #79073 | pWPI-myogenin | addgene partial sequence | sequence record 151241 | IRES-F 5'-TGGCTCTCCTCAAGCGTATT-3'
ACCCCATTGTATGGGATCTGATCTGGGGCCTCGGTGCACATGCTTTACATGTGTTTAGTCGAGGTTAAAA
AACGTCTAGGCCCCCCGAACCACGGGGACGTGGTTTTCCTTTGAAAAACACGATGATAATACCATGGTGA
GCAAGGGCGAGGAGCTGTTCACCGGGGTGGTGCCCATCCTGGTCGAGCTGGACGGCGACGTAAACGGCCA
CAAGTTCAGCGTGTCCGGCGAGGGCGAGGGCGATGCCACCTACGGCAAGCTGACCCTGAAGTTCATCTGC
ACCACCGGCAAGCTGCCCGTGCCCTGGCCCACCCTCGTGACCACCCTGACCTACGGCGTGCAGTGCTTCA
GCCGCTACCCCGACCACATGAAGCAGCACGACTTCTTCAAGTCCGCCATGCCCGAAGGCTACGTCCAGGA
GCGCACCATCTTCTTCAAGGACGACGGCAACTACAAGACCCGCGCCGAGGTGAAGTTCGAGGGCGACACC
CTGGTGAACCGCATCGAGCTGAAGGGCATCGACTTCAAGGAGGACGGCAACATCCTGGGGCACAAGCTGG
AGTACAACTACAACAGCCACAACGTCTATATCATGGCCGACAAGCAGAAGAACGGCATCAAGGTGAACTT
CAAGATCCGCCACAACATCGAGGACGGCAGCGTGCAGCTCGCCGACCACTACCAGCAGAACACCCCCATC
GGCGACGGCCCCGTGCTGCTGCCCGACAACCACTACCTGAGCACCCAGTCCGCCCTGAGCAAAGACCCCA
ACGAGAAGCGCGATCACATGGTCCTGCTGGAGTTCGTGACCGCCGCCGGGATCACTCTCGGCATGGACGA
GCTGTACAAGTCCGGACTCAGATCTCGACTAGCTAGTAGCTAGCTAGCTAGTCGAGCTCAAGCTTCGAAT
TCGATATCAAGCTTATCGCGATACCGTCGACCTCGAGGGAATTCCGATAATCAACCTCTGGATTACAAAA
TTTGTGAAAGATTGACTGG
